>Addgene plasmid #133903 | pBSWHhc-p53 | addgene full sequence | sequence record 266988 | Addgene NGS Result
CGGTGCGGGCCTCTTCGCTATTACGCCAGATCCTTTTGTTGTTTCCGGGTGTACAATATGGACTTCCTCT
TTTCTGGCAACCAAACCCATACATCGGGATTCCTATAATACCTTCGTTGGTCTCCCTAACATGTAGGTGG
CGGAGGGGAGATATACAATAGAACAGATACCAGACAAGACATAATGGGCTAAACAAGACTACACCAATTA
CACTGCCTCATTGATGGTGGTACATAACGAACTAATACTGTAGCCCTAGACTTGATAGCCATCATCATAT
CGAAGTTTCACTACCCTTTTTCCATTTGCCATCTATTGAAGTAATAATAGGCGCATGCAACTTCTTTTCT
TTTTTTTTCTTTTCTCTCTCCCCCGTTGTTGTCTCACCATATCCGCAATGACAAAAAAATGATGGAAGAC
ACTAAAGGAAAAAATTAACGACAAAGACAGCACCAACAGATGTCGTTGTTCCAGAGCTGATGAGGGGTAT
CTCGAAGCACACGAAACTTTTTCCTTCCTTCATTCACGCACACTACTCTCTAATGAGCAACGGTATACGG
CCTTCCTTCCAGTTACTTGAATTTGAAATAAAAAAAAGTTTGCTGTCTTGCTATCAAGTATAAATAGACC
TGCAATTATTAATCTTTTGTTTCCTCGTCATTGTTCTCGTTCCCTTTCTTCCTTGTTTCTTTTTCTGCAC
AATATTTCAAGCTATACCAAGCATACAATCAACTCCAAGCTTGAAGCAAGCCTCCTGAAAGATGAAGCTA
CTGTCTTCTATCGAACAAGCATGCGATATTTGCCGACTTAAAAAGCTCAAGTGCTCCAAAGAAAAACCGA
AGTGCGCCAAGTGTCTGAAGAACAACTGGGAGTGTCGCTACTCTCCCAAAACCAAAAGGTCTCCGCTGAC
TAGGGCACATCTGACAGAAGTGGAATCAAGGCTAGAAAGACTGGAACAGCTATTTCTACTGATTTTTCCT
CGAGAAGACCTTGACATGATTTTGAAAATGGATTCTTTACAGGATATAAAAGCATTGTTAACAGGATTAT
TTGTACAAGATAATGTGAATAAAGATGCCGTCACAGATAGATTGGCTTCAGTGGAGACTGATATGCCTCT
AACATTGAGACAGCATAGAATAAGTGCGACATCATCATCGGAAGAGAGTAGTAACAAAGGTCAAAGACAG
TTGACTGTATCGCCGGAATTTGTAATACGACTCACTATAGGGCGAGCCGCCATCATGGAGGAGCAGAAGC
TGATCTCAGAGGAGGACCTGCATATGGCCATGGAGGCCGAATTCCCGGGGATCTCCACAAGTTTGTACAA
AAAAGCAGGCTTACCTGTCACCGAGACCCCTGGGCCAGTGGCCCCTGCCCCAGCCACTCCATGGCCCCTG
TCATCTTTTGTCCCTTCTCAAAAAACTTACCAGGGCAACTATGGCTTCCACCTGGGCTTCCTGCAGTCTG
GGACAGCCAAGTCTGTTATGTGCACGTACTCTCCTCCCCTCAATAAGCTATTCTGCCAGCTGGCGAAGAC
GTGCCCTGTGCAGTTGTGGGTCAGCGCCACACCTCCAGCTGGGAGCCGTGTCCGCGCCATGGCCATCTAC
AAGAAGTCACAGCACATGACGGAGGTCGTGAGACGCTGCCCCCACCATGAGCGCTGCTCCGATGGTGATG
GCCTGGCTCCTCCCCAGCATCTTATCCGGGTGGAAGGAAATTTGTATCCCGAGTATCTGGAAGACAGGCA
GACTTTTCGCCACAGCGTGGTGGTACCTTATGAGCCACCCGAGGCCGGCTCTGAGTATACCACCATCCAC
TACAAGTACATGTGTAATAGCTCCTGCATGGGGGGCATGAACCGCCGACCTATCCTTACCATCATCACAC
TGGAAGACTCCAGTGGGAACCTTCTGGGACGGGACAGCTTTGAGGTTCGTGTTTGTGCCTGCCCTGGGAG
AGACCGCCGTACAGAAGAAGAAAATTTCCGCAAAAAGGAAGTCCTTTGCCCTGAACTGCCCCCAGGGAGC
GCAAAGAGAGCGCTGCCCACCTGCACAAGCGCCTCTCCCCCGCAAAAGAAAAAACCACTTGATGGAGAGT
ATTTCACCCTCAAGATCCGCGGGCGTAAACGCTTCGAGATGTTCCGGGAGCTGAATGAGGCCTTAGAGTT
AAAGGATGCCCATGCTACAGAGGAGTCTGGAGACAGCAGGGCTCACTCCAGCTACCTGAAGACCAAGAAG
GGCCAGTCTACTTCCCGCCATAAAAAAACAATGGTCAAGAAAGTGGGGCCTGACTCAGACTGAAACCCAG
CTTTCTTGTACAAAGTGGTAAGTAACTAAGATCCGTCGACCTGCAGCGGCCGCATAACTAGCATAACCCC
TTGGGGCCTCTAAACGGGTCTTGAGGGGTTTTTTGCGCGCTTGCAGCCAAGCTAATTCCGGGCGAATTTC
TTATGATTTATGATTTTTATTATTAAATAAGTTATAAAAAAAATAAGTGTATACAAATTTTAAAGTGACT
CTTAGGTTTTAAAACGTTATCCCTAGTTTAAACACCCATAATACCCATAATAGCTGTTTGCCAATTACCC
TGTTATCCCTATTACTTCTAAATCTGAGGAGGAAAATCGAATCGCTACCTTAGCGCCTGTTTCAGGCTGT
CTATGTGTGACTGTTGAGCTGTAACAAGTTGTCTCAGGTGTTCAATTTCATGTTCTAGTTGCTTTGTTTT
ACTGGTTTCACCTGTTCTATTAGGTGTTACATGCTGTTCATCTGTTACATTGTCGATCTGTTCATGGTGA
ACAGGCGCTCGGTCGTTCGGCTGCGGCGAGCGGTATCAGCTCACTCAAAGGCGGTAATACGGTTATCCAC
AGAATCAGGGGATAACGCAGGAAAGAACATGTGAGCAAAAGGCCAGCAAAAGGCCAGGAACCGTAAAAAG
GCCGCGTTGCTGGCGTTTTTCCATAGGCTCCGCCCCCCTGACGAGCATCACAAAAATCGACGCTCAAGTC
AGAGGTGGCGAAACCCGACAGGACTATAAAGATACCAGGCGTTTCCCCCTGGAAGCTCCCTCGTGCGCTC
TCCTGTTCCGACCCTGCCGCTTACCGGATACCTGTCCGCCTTTCTCCCTTCGGGAAGCGTGGCGCTTTCT
CATAGCTCACGCTGTAGGTATCTCAGTTCGGTGTAGGTCGTTCGCTCCAAGCTGGGCTGTGTGCACGAAC
CCCCCGTTCAGCCCGACCGCTGCGCCTTATCCGGTAACTATCGTCTTGAGTCCAACCCGGTAAGACACGA
CTTATCGCCACTGGCAGCAGCCACTGGTAACAGGATTAGCAGAGCGAGGTATGTAGGCGGTGCTACAGAG
TTCTTGAAGTGGTGGCCTAACTACGGCTACACTAGAAGAACAGTATTTGGTATCTGCGCTCTGCTGAAGC
CAGTTACCTTCGGAAAAAGAGTTGGTAGCTCTTGATCCGGCAAACAAACCACCGCTGGTAGCGGTGGTTT
TTTTGTTTGCAAGCAGCAGATTACGCGCAGAAAAAAAGGATCTCAAGAAGATCCTTTGATCTTTTCTACG
GGGTCTGACGCTCAGTGGAACGAAAACTCACGTTAAGGGATTTTGGTCATGAGATTATCAAAAAGGATCT
TCACCTAGATCCTTTTAAATTAAAAATGAAGTTTTAAATCAATCTAAAGTATATATGAGTAACCTGAGGC
TATGGCAGGGCCTGCCGCCCCGACGTTGGCTGCGAGCCCTGGGCCTTCACCCGAACTTGGGGGGTGGGGT
GGGGAAAAGGAAGAAACGCGGGCGTATTGGCCCCAATGGGGTCTCGGTGGGGTATCGACAGAGTGCCAGC
CCTGGGACCGAACCCCGCGTTTATGAACAAACGACCCAACACCGTGCGTTTTATTCTGTCTTTTTATTGC
CGTCATAGCGCGGGTTCCTTCCGGTATTGTCTCCTTCCGTGTTTCAGTTAGCCTCCCCCTAGGGTGGGCG
AAGAACTCCAGCATGAGATCCCCGCGCTGGAGGATCATCCAGCCGGCGTCCCGGAAAACGATTCCGAAGC
CCAACCTTTCATAGAAGGCGGCGGTGGAATCGAAATCTCGTGATGGCAGGTTGGGCGTCGCTTGGTCGGT
CATTTCGAACCCCAGAGTCCCGCTTATTTGCCGACTACCTTGGTGATCTCGCCTTTCACGTAGTGGACAA
ATTCTTCCAACTGATCTGCGCGCGAGGCCAAGCGATCTTCTTCTTGTCCAAGATAAGCCTGTCTAGCTTC
AAGTATGACGGGCTGATACTGGGCCGGCAGGCGCTCCATTGCCCAGTCGGCAGCGACATCCTTCGGCGCG
ATTTTGCCGGTTACTGCGCTGTACCAAATGCGGGACAACGTAAGCACTACATTTCGCTCATCGCCAGCCC
AGTCGGGCGGCGAGTTCCATAGCGTTAAGGTTTCATTTAGCGCCTCAAATAGATCCTGTTCAGGAACCGG
ATCAAAGAGTTCCTCCGCCGCTGGACCTACCAAGGCAACGCTATGTTCTCTTGCTTTTGTCAGCAAGATA
GCCAGATCAATGTCGATCGTGGCTGGCTCGAAGATACCTGCAAGAATGTCATTGCGCTGCCATTCTCCAA
ATTGCAGTTCGCGCTTAGCTGGATAACGCCACGGAATGATGTCGTCGTGCACAACAATGGTGACTTCTAC
AGCGCGGAGAATCTCGCTCTCTCCAGGGGAAGCCGAAGTTTCCAAAAGGTCGTTGATCAAAGCTCGCCGC
GTTGTTTCATCAAGCCTTACGGTCACCGTAACCAGCAAATCAATATCACTGTGTGGCTTCAGGCCGCCAT
CCACTGCGGAGCCGTACAAATGTACGGCCAGCAACGTCGGTTCGAGATGGCGCTCGATGACGCCAACTAC
CTCTGATAGTTGAGTCGATACTTCGGCGATCACCGCTTCCCTCATACTCTTCCTTTTTCAATATTATTGA
AGCATTTATCAGGGTTATTGTCTCATGAGCGGATACATATTTGAATGTATTTAGAAAAATAAACAAATAG
GGGTTCCGCGCACATCTAAGAAACCATTATTATCATGACATTAACCTATAAAAATAGGCGTATCACGAGG
CCCTTTCGTCTTCACTTATCCCTATTACTTCTAAATCTGAGGAGGAAAATCGAATCGCTACCTTAGGACC
GTTATAGTTACTATCACCATATATGTAACTGGTGATTCTTTCGCTACCTTAGAGTGCACCATAGATCAAC
GACATTACTATATATATAATATAGGAAGCATTTAATAGAACAGCATCGTAATATATGTGTACTTTGCAGT
TATGACGCCAGATGGCAGTAGTGGAAGATATTCTTTATTGAAAAATAGCTTGTCACCTTACGTACAATCT
TGATCCGGAGCTTTTCTTTTTTTGCCGATTAAGAATTAATTCGGTCGAAAAAAGAAAAGGAGAGGGCCAA
GAGGGAGGGCATTGGTGACTATTGAGCACGTGAGTATACGTGATTAAGCACACAAAGGCAGCTTGGAGTA
TGTCTGTTATTAATTTCACAGGTAGTTCTGGTCCATTGGTGAAAGTTTGCGGCTTGCAGAGCACAGAGGC
CGCAGAATGTGCTCTAGATTCCGATGCTGACTTGCTGGGTATTATATGTGTGCCCAATAGAAAGAGAACA
ATTGACCCGGTTATTGCAAGGAAAATTTCAAGTCTTGTAAAAGCATATAAAAATAGTTCAGGCACTCCGA
AATACTTGGTTGGCGTGTTTCGTAATCAACCTAAGGAGGATGTTTTGGCTCTGGTCAATGATTACGGCAT
TGATATCGTCCAACTGCATGGAGATGAGTCGTGGCAAGAATACCAAGAGTTCCTCGGTTTGCCAGTTATT
AAAAGACTCGTATTTCCAAAAGACTGCAACATACTACTCAGTGCAGCTTCACAGAAACCTCATTCGTTTA
TTCCCTTGTTTGATTCAGAAGCAGGTGGGACAGGTGAACTTTTGGATTGGAACTCGATTTCTGACTGGGT
TGGAAGGCAAGAGAGCCCCGAAAGCTTACATTTTATGTTAGCTGGTGGACTGACGCCAGAAAATGTTGGT
GATGCGCTTAGATTAAATGGCGTTATTGGTGTTGATGTAAGCGGAGGTGTGGAGACAAATGGTGTAAAAG
ACTCTAACAAAATAGCAAATTTCGTCAAAAATGCTAAGAAATAGGTTATTACTGAGTAGTATTTATTTAA
GTATTGTTTGTGCACTTGCCGATCTATGCGGTGTGAAATACCGCACAGATGCGTAAGGAGAAAATACCGC
ATCAGGAAATTGTAAGCGTTAATATTTTGTTAAAATTCGCGTTAAATTTTTGTTAAATCAGCTCATTTTT
TAACCAATAGGCCGAAATCGGCAAAATCCCTTATAAATCAAAAGAATAGACCGAGATAGGGT
[37 nt withheld, positions 6433-6469]
AAAGAACGTGGACTCCAACGTCAAAGG
[49 nt withheld, positions 6497-6545]
T
[91 nt withheld, positions 6547-6637]
G
[124 nt withheld, positions 6639-6762]
CCATTCGCCATTCAGGCTGCGCAACTGTTGGGAAGGGCGAT
Features (pLannotate 1.2.2; 19 found; start..end, strand, type, name):
     30..734     +  promoter       ADH1 promoter: S. cerevisiae ADH1; promoter for alcohol dehydrogenase 1
    762..1202    +  CDS            GAL4 DNA binding domain: DNA binding domain of the GAL4 transcriptional activator; Saccharomyces cerevisiae GAL4 (truncated)
   1213..1231    +  promoter       T7 promoter: promoter for bacteriophage T7 RNA polymerase
   1317..1341    +  protein_bind   attB1: mutant version of attB; recombination site for the Gateway® BP reaction BP Clonase™
   1344..2300    +  CDS            Tp53 (fragment): P53_MOUSE - Also known as P53, Trp53. Experimental evidence at protein level: Swiss-Prot protein existence level 1. Acts as a tumor suppressor in many tumor types; induces growth arrest or apoptosis depending on the physiological circumstances and cell type. Involved in cell cycle regulation as a trans-activator that acts to negatively regulate cell division by controlling a set of genes required for this process. One of the activated genes is an inhibitor of cyclin-dependent kinases. Apoptosis induction seems to be mediated either by stimulation of BAX and FAS antigen expression, or by repres
   2305..2329    -  protein_bind   attB2: mutant version of attB; recombination site for the Gateway® BP reaction BP Clonase™
   2368..2415    +  terminator     T7 terminator: transcription terminator for bacteriophage T7 RNA polymerase
   2442..2536    +  terminator     ADH1 terminator (fragment): S. cerevisiae ADH1; transcription terminator for the S. cerevisiae alcohol dehydrogenase 1 (ADH1) gene
   2958..3546    -  rep_origin     ori: high-copy-number ColE1/pMB1/pBR322/pUC origin of replication
   3768..3784    +  polyA_signal   bGH poly(A) signal (fragment): bovine growth hormone polyadenylation signal
   3875..3922    -  polyA_signal   HSV TK poly(A) signal: herpes simplex virus thymidine kinase polyadenylation signal (Cole and Stacy, 1985)
   3981..4133    -  CDS            ble (fragment): BLE_KLEPN - Experimental evidence at protein level: Swiss-Prot protein existence level 1. Binding protein with a strong affinity to the bleomycin family of antibiotics. Binds to CL990; an antimitotic-antibiotic compound. From Klebsiella pneumoniae.
   4154..4945    -  CDS            SmR: aminoglycoside adenylyltransferase (Murphy, 1985); aadA; confers resistance to spectinomycin and streptomycin
   4946..5050    -  promoter       AmpR promoter: bla
   5382..5529    +  promoter       TRP1 promoter: S. cerevisiae TRP1
   5530..6204    +  CDS            TRP1: phosphoribosylanthranilate isomerase, required for tryptophan biosynthesis; S. cerevisiae TRP1; yeast auxotrophic marker
   6255..6306    +  misc_feature   bom (fragment): basis of mobility region from pBR322
   6334..6762    -  rep_origin     f1 ori (sequence partly withheld): f1 bacteriophage origin of replication; arrow indicates direction of (+) strand synthesis
   6766..29      -  CDS            lacZα (fragment) (across the origin): LacZα fragment of β-galactosidase; lacZ fragment
