[The description below was written by a language model from this plasmid's Addgene catalogue record and pLannotate feature annotations shown in this document.]
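Description:
pBSWHhc-p53 is a yeast expression plasmid that serves as the bait-side positive control in the rec-YnH yeast hybrid interaction screening system. It is built on the pBSWHhc backbone and carries a roughly 960 bp fragment of mouse p53 (Tp53), introduced by Gateway cloning and flanked by attB1 and attB2 sites. The catalogue lists T7 as the promoter, but the feature table shows the fuller arrangement. A yeast ADH1 promoter drives the GAL4 DNA-binding domain, followed by a short T7 promoter, the attB1 site and the p53 fragment, so the product in yeast is a Gal4BD-p53 hybrid protein. A T7 terminator and a partial ADH1 terminator lie downstream. The embedded T7 promoter also serves as a sequencing primer site and could in principle support T7 polymerase-driven transcription of the insert.

In E. coli the plasmid replicates from a high-copy ColE1/pUC-type origin and is selected with spectinomycin through the aadA (SmR) gene, expressed from an AmpR promoter. In yeast, the TRP1 gene with its own promoter provides tryptophan auxotrophic selection. No yeast replication origin was annotated, so the record does not show how the plasmid is maintained in yeast. An f1 origin is also annotated, along with small remnants of lacZα, bom, ble and poly(A) signals that appear to be backbone leftovers. According to the record, the vector contains homology regions for recombination with the partner pAWH plasmid, although these are not annotated in the feature table. Used together with pAWH-largeT, it provides the p53 and large T interaction as a positive control.
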