Addgene plasmid #133903: pBSWHhc-p53
Purpose: Positive control when used in combination with pAWH-largeT. Expression of Gal4BD-p53 hybrid protein. Homology regions for recombination with pAWH
Depositing lab: Sebastian Maurer. Depositing organization: Centre for Genomic Regulation (CRG). Publication: rec-YnH enables simultaneous many-by-many detection of direct protein-protein and protein-RNA interactions. Yang JS, Garriga-Canut M, Link N, Carolis C, Broadbent K, Beltran-Sastre V, Serrano L, Maurer SP. Nat Commun. 2018 Sep 14;9(1):3747. doi: 10.1038/s41467-018-06128-x. PubMed 30217970.
Backbone
  Vector backbone: pBSWHhc
  Backbone size w/o insert (bp): 7495
  Total vector size (bp): 6803
  Vector type: Yeast Expression
  Selectable markers: TRP1
Growth in bacteria
  Bacterial resistance: Spectinomycin, 50 μg/mL
  Growth temperature: 37°C
  Growth strain: DH5alpha
  Copy number: High Copy
Gene/Insert
  Gene/Insert name: p53
  Species: M. musculus (mouse)
  Insert size (bp): 960
  Entrez Gene: TP53 (a.k.a. BCC7, BMFS5, LFS1, P53, TRP53)
  Promoter: T7
  Cloning method: Gateway Cloning
  Sequencing primers: 5′ TAATACGACTCACTATAGG; 3′ TTATCCCTAGTTTAAACACCCATAATACCCATAATAGC
Terms and licenses: Academic/Nonprofit Terms; Industry Terms: Not Available to Industry
How to cite: pBSWHhc-p53 was a gift from Sebastian Maurer (Addgene plasmid # 133903 ; http://n2t.net/addgene:133903 ; RRID:Addgene_133903)
